>Addgene plasmid #149545 | pCFD3-NS | addgene full sequence | sequence record 306357 | Addgene NGS Result
ATCCACTAGAAGGCCTAATTCGGTACACTAGTTGGCCACGTAATAAGTGTGCGTTGAATTTATTCGCAAA
AACATTGCATATTTTCGGCAAAGTAAAATTTTGTTGCATACCTTATCAAAAAATAAGTGCTGCATACTTT
TTAGAGAAACCAAATAATTTTTTATTGCATACCCGTTTTTAATAAAATACATTGCATACCCTCTTTTAAT
AAAAAATATTGCATACTTTGACGAAACAAATTTTCGTTGCATACCCAATAAAAGATTATTATATTGCATA
CCCGTTTTTAATAAAATACATTGCATACCCTCTTTTAATAAAGAATATTGCATACGTTGACGAAACAAAT
TTTCGTTGCATACCCAATAAAAGATTATTATATTGCATACCTTTTCTTGCCATACCATTTAGCCGATCAA
TTGAGATCTGAATTCTTTTTTGCTCACCTGTGATTGCTCCTACTCAAATACAAAAACATCAAATTTTCTG
TCAATAAAGCATATTTATTTATATTTATTTTACAGGAAAGAATTCCTTTTAAAGTGTATTTTAACCTATA
ATGAAAAACGATTAAAAAAAATACATAAAATAATTCGAAAATTTTTGAATAGCCCAGGTTGATAAAAATT
CATTTCATACGTTTTATAACTTATGCCCCTAAGTATTTTTTGACCATAGTGTTTCAATTCTACATTAATT
TTACAGAGTAGAATGAAACGCCACCTACTCAGCCAAGAGGCGAAAAGGTTAGCTCGCCAAGCAGAGAGGG
CGCCAGTGCTCACTACTTTTTATAATTCTCAACTTCTTTTTCCAGACTCAGTTCGTATATATAGACCTAT
TTTCAATTTAACGTCGGGGTCTTCGAGAAGACCTTTTTTTGCCTACCTGGAGCCTGAGAGTTGTTCAATA
AAATAAAAATGTTTCGTTTTTTTGCTTTCGCCAGTATTTATTATTTTTCATCAATATGTATTCAATTTGG
TATGTATTTAGTAATTGTAATATATAGACAATGGTTTTCCGTTGACGTACATACATCTGACGTGTGTTTA
TTTAGACATAATAGTTATGTTTTCACATCTTTTTAATGTTCGCTTAATGCGTATGCATTCTAGACAATTG
TGCTCGGCAACAGTATATTTGTGGTGTGCCAACCAACAACCTGCAGGAGCTCCAGCTTTTGTTCCCTTTA
GTGAGGGTTAATTGCGCGCTTGGCGTAATCATGGTCATAGCTGTTTCCTGTGTGAAATTGTTATCCGCTC
ACAATTCCACACAACATACGAGCCGGAAGCATAAAGTGTAAAGCCTGGGGTGCCTAATGAGTGAGCTAAC
TCACATTAATTGCGTTGCGCTCACTGCCCGCTTTCCAGTCGGGAAACCTGTCGTGCCAGCTGCATTAATG
AATCGGCCAACGCGCGGGGAGAGGCGGTTTGCGTATTGGGCGCTCTTCCGCTTCCTCGCTCACTGACTCG
CTGCGCTCGGTCGTTCGGCTGCGGCGAGCGGTATCAGCTCACTCAAAGGCGGTAATACGGTTATCCACAG
AATCAGGGGATAACGCAGGAAAGAACATGTGAGCAAAAGGCCAGCAAAAGGCCAGGAACCGTAAAAAGGC
CGCGTTGCTGGCGTTTTTCCATAGGCTCCGCCCCCCTGACGAGCATCACAAAAATCGACGCTCAAGTCAG
AGGTGGCGAAACCCGACAGGACTATAAAGATACCAGGCGTTTCCCCCTGGAAGCTCCCTCGTGCGCTCTC
CTGTTCCGACCCTGCCGCTTACCGGATACCTGTCCGCCTTTCTCCCTTCGGGAAGCGTGGCGCTTTCTCA
TAGCTCACGCTGTAGGTATCTCAGTTCGGTGTAGGTCGTTCGCTCCAAGCTGGGCTGTGTGCACGAACCC
CCCGTTCAGCCCGACCGCTGCGCCTTATCCGGTAACTATCGTCTTGAGTCCAACCCGGTAAGACACGACT
TATCGCCACTGGCAGCAGCCACTGGTAACAGGATTAGCAGAGCGAGGTATGTAGGCGGTGCTACAGAGTT
CTTGAAGTGGTGGCCTAACTACGGCTACACTAGAAGAACAGTATTTGGTATCTGCGCTCTGCTGAAGCCA
GTTACCTTCGGAAAAAGAGTTGGTAGCTCTTGATCCGGCAAACAAACCACCGCTGGTAGCGGTGGTTTTT
TTGTTTGCAAGCAGCAGATTACGCGCAGAAAAAAAGGATCTCAAGAAGATCCTTTGATCTTTTCTACGGG
GTCTGACGCTCAGTGGAACGAAAACTCACGTTAAGGGATTTTGGTCATGAGATTATCAAAAAGGATCTTC
ACCTAGATCCTTTTAAATTAAAAATGAAGTTTTAAATCAATCTAAAGTATATATGAGTAAACTTGGTCTG
ACAGTTACCAATGCTTAATCAGTGAGGCACCTATCTCAGCGATCTGTCTATTTCGTTCATCCATAGTTGC
CTGACTCCCCGTCGTGTAGATAACTACGATACGGGAGGGCTTACCATCTGGCCCCAGTGCTGCAATGATA
CCGCGAGACCCACGCTCACCGGCTCCAGATTTATCAGCAATAAACCAGCCAGCCGGAAGGGCCGAGCGCA
GAAGTGGTCCTGCAACTTTATCCGCCTCCATCCAGTCTATTAATTGTTGCCGGGAAGCTAGAGTAAGTAG
TTCGCCAGTTAATAGTTTGCGCAACGTTGTTGCCATTGCTACAGGCATCGTGGTGTCACGCTCGTCGTTT
GGTATGGCTTCATTCAGCTCCGGTTCCCAACGATCAAGGCGAGTTACATGATCCCCCATGTTGTGCAAAA
AAGCGGTTAGCTCCTTCGGTCCTCCGATCGTTGTCAGAAGTAAGTTGGCCGCAGTGTTATCACTCATGGT
TATGGCAGCACTGCATAATTCTCTTACTGTCATGCCATCCGTAAGATGCTTTTCTGTGACTGGTGAGTAC
TCAACCAAGTCATTCTGAGAATAGTGTATGCGGCGACCGAGTTGCTCTTGCCCGGCGTCAATACGGGATA
ATACCGCGCCACATAGCAGAACTTTAAAAGTGCTCATCATTGGAAAACGTTCTTCGGGGCGAAAACTCTC
AAGGATCTTACCGCTGTTGAGATCCAGTTCGATGTAACCCACTCGTGCACCCAACTGATCTTCAGCATCT
TTTACTTTCACCAGCGTTTCTGGGTGAGCAAAAACAGGAAGGCAAAATGCCGCAAAAAAGGGAATAAGGG
CGACACGGAAATGTTGAATACTCATACTCTTCCTTTTTCAATATTATTGAAGCATTTATCAGGGTTATTG
TCTCATGAGCGGATACATATTTGAATGTATTTAGAAAAATAAACAAATAGGGGTTCCGCGCACATTTCCC
CGAAAAGTGCCACCTG
[124 nt withheld, positions 3377-3500]
C
[91 nt withheld, positions 3502-3592]
A
[49 nt withheld, positions 3594-3642]
CCTTTGACGTTGGAGTCCACGTTCTTT
[37 nt withheld, positions 3670-3706]
ACCCTATCTCGGTCTATTCTTTTGATTTATAAGGGATTTTGCCGATTTCGGCCTATTGGTTAAAAAAATG
AGCTGATTTAACAAAAATTTAACGCGAATTTTAACAAAATATTAACGCTTACAATTTCCATTCGCCATTC
AGGCTGCGCAACTGTTGGGAAGGGCGATCGGTGCGGGCCTCTTCGCTATTACGCCAGCTGGCGAAAGGGG
GATGTGCTGCAAGGCGATTAAGTTGGGTAACGCCAGGGTTTTCCCAGTCACGACGTTGTAAAACGACGGC
CAGTGAGCGCGCGTAATACGACTCACTATAGGGCGAATTGGGTACAAGCTTGGATTTATTTTGTTATGTT
ATATGTATTATATGTCAGACATAAAGAAAAGGAACACATCAAATGTGATAACAAAGACTAAACAAGTAAT
TTTATTACACCAAAACGACAAAACAGTAGGCAGAACAAACAACGCATAGCCAAACATTGACGAATTGGAT
ACCCTGCCGATTGTCAGACACTTTTGTTGATCAGTTTCTTGCGAATGGTCTCGTCCAGCGGTGGAATCGC
CTCGCGGGGAATCAGAAAAGTGGACAGATTGAACAGATCCAGAAACACCTTGTACCGATCACTGAAACCA
AAAAAAAACAAAGGGAGAACAGTTTGAGTTCATTGATCCCCGATATAATCACATCTGCGATGATCACCTG
AGAGTGGAGCGCAGATATTGATATCCAGACGAGCCACCAGTGCCCAACTGTTGGGATCCAATCATGCGTT
GCACCATGATCACGTGATTGTCTGCGGCGGGAATAGAAAGTATTTGGTTAGGAAAACCAGTCTTAAACAT
AAGATATATTTATAAAAGAGTATCAAAGAATGCAATACTTACATCTCCACTTGGTTATTAACGAGTCGAT
GTCCATGAGCAGGGTGAGCAACTGGTGTGGTTGGCTGAACCTGGGTTCATCCCTATAGAAGGTGATCATG
ATGGCTCCCTGAAGGGCACGATGGCTAAACCGGCGATCCCCACGACGCACCAGTGCATCGTGCACTGCCG
GATCAAAGATGGAGCGATACACCTCGCGTCGCTTCTCAATGTCCATGAGGCGGTAGTTTTTCGCCTTCTC
CACGGGCTCCTCCATGGCGCTCTGTACCTGCGCCTCCAGGAATCGATCGACGCTCTCCTGAAACTTGGCC
CAGAAGTTGAAGCCACTCTCCTCCAGTCCGGGCGTCCTCTCCAGCCATCGCTGCACTAGCTCCAGTAGCG
AGGGATCTTTCTCCGAGTTGCGAATCGAGTTCCGCGCCTCCTCGTCGCTAAAGACATCCGAGTACTTCTG
GTTGTATCTCACCCGCTGCTCTGTCAGAACTCCCAGCTTGTTCTCGATCAAACGGAACTGCAGCGACTGA
AAACCAGATGCGGGTGCCAGGTACTTGCGGAAGTCCATGAAGTCTAGCGGGGTCATGGTCTCCAGAATGG
GCACTTGGTCCACCAGGAGCTGTACAAAGGAAGTTATAAACGGATTTTGGTAAGAGATTCAGAAAGCACT
CACTTTTAGAATCAGAACCACTCGGTTCAGTCGCTTGACAATCTCCAGCGTCTTGGTTTCATCGATGACC
TCTGCATCCAACATGTCTCGTATGGAGTCGAACTCAAAGATGATCTGCTTGAACCAAAGCTCGTAGGCTG
TGGCGAAGGTACTTAAATGCCATTGAGTGTTGTCATCAAAGTTGTAAACCTACTCACCCTGGTGCGTGAT
GATGAACAGATGCTCATCGTGCACGGGTCGCTTGTCCTCCTCGGACAGCATACACTGGGCATCCAGCAGT
TTGTCCAGCATCAGATACTCTCCATAGATTTTGCCCACTTCCGTGGTTAATGGCACCGCCGAATCATCGT
GATCGTTTCTGTATGGGTTTGAATTGAATCGCAGAACTGAAGATCGATTGGCATTCCTGGACAGCACGTG
CTGGTGCTCACCCGTTTCCTGCATAGGGACAGCTCATGGTGCACAGCTCAGATCAGATCGTGACTCCTCG
AGCGGCGGATGCTGGCGAACTGATCTCCGCCAGCGGACCGGAGATGAGACCCCAGCGAACCGATAACAGA
GCGAGAGAGCTCCAGTTCCGACTGATTGCACAGTCGGTGATCTGGGCGATGGGCACTGCCAGATAGGCTG
GGAATTATCAATCACTTGAGGTGAAAGTGCGGCGCACACAAATCCAAGCTTGATATCATCGATCTCGAGG
CTGCATCCAACGCGTTGGGAGCTCTCCGGATCAATTCGGCTTCAGGTACCGTCGACGATGTAGGTCACGG
TCTCGAAGCCGCGGTGCGGGTGCCAGGGCGTGCCCTTGGGCTCCCCGGGCGCGTACTCCACCTCACCCAT
CTGGTCCATCATGATGAACGGGTCGAGGTGGCGGTAGTTGATCCCGGCGAACGCGCGGCGCACCGGGAAG
CCCTCGCCCTCGAAACCGCTGGGCGCGGTGGTCACGGTGAGCACGGGACGTGCGACGGCGTCGGCTGGTG
CGGATACGCGGGGCAGCGTCAGCGGGTTCTCGACGGTCACGGCGGGCATGTCGACAAGCCGAATTG
Features (pLannotate 1.2.2; 16 found; start..end, strand, type, name):
     37..422     +  protein_bind   gypsy insulator: chromatin insulator from Drosophila Su(Hw), CP190, and Mod(mdg4)67.2
    436..856     +  promoter       dU6-3 promoter: RNA polymerase III promoter for Drosophila U6-3 snRNA (Port et al., 2014)
   1115..1160    +  protein_bind   gypsy insulator (fragment): chromatin insulator from Drosophila Su(Hw), CP190, and Mod(mdg4)67.2
   1185..1203    -  promoter       T3 promoter: promoter for bacteriophage T3 RNA polymerase
   1248..1264    -  protein_bind   lac operator: The lac repressor binds to the lac operator to inhibit transcription in E. coli. This inhibition can be relieved by adding lactose or isopropyl-β-D-thiogalactopyranoside (IPTG). lac repressor encoded by lacI
   1272..1302    -  promoter       lac promoter: promoter for the E. coli lac operon
   1317..1338    -  protein_bind   CAP binding site: CAP binding activates transcription in the presence of cAMP. E. coli catabolite activator protein
   1351..1443    -  CDS            lacI (fragment): lac repressor; lacI; The lac repressor binds to the lac operator to inhibit transcription in E. coli. This inhibition can be relieved by adding lactose or isopropyl-β-D-thiogalactopyranoside (IPTG).
   1626..2214    -  rep_origin     ori: high-copy-number ColE1/pMB1/pBR322/pUC origin of replication
   2385..3245    -  CDS            AmpR: β-lactamase; bla; confers resistance to ampicillin, carbenicillin, and related antibiotics
   3246..3350    -  promoter       AmpR promoter: bla
   3377..3735    +  rep_origin     f1 ori (sequence partly withheld): f1 bacteriophage origin of replication; arrow indicates direction of (+) strand synthesis
   3837..3992    -  CDS            lacZα (fragment): LacZα fragment of β-galactosidase; lacZ fragment
   4000..4018    +  promoter       T7 promoter: promoter for bacteriophage T7 RNA polymerase
   4210..5703    -  CDS            vermilion (fragment): tryptophan oxygenase selectable marker, required to synthesize the brown eye pigment in Drosophila
   6018..6087    +  protein_bind   attB: attB site for the φC31 integrase (Groth et al., 2000) phage φC31 integrase
