[The description below was written by a language model from this plasmid's Addgene catalogue record and pLannotate feature annotations shown in this document.]
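Description:
pCFD3-NS is an empty-backbone Drosophila CRISPR vector derived from pCFD3, designed to express a single prime editing guide RNA (pegRNA) from the Drosophila U6:3 RNA polymerase III promoter. "NS" stands for "No Scaffold". According to the record, pCFD3 was cut with BbsI and XbaI, and a synthetic fragment carrying a BbsI/BbsI cloning site was put in its place by Gibson assembly. The name implies that the guide scaffold normally present downstream of the cloning site has been removed, and consistent with this, no scaffold is annotated in the feature table. The user would therefore supply a complete pegRNA, which presumably means spacer, scaffold and the 3' extension encoding the reverse-transcription template and primer-binding site. As deposited, the plasmid carries no guide sequence.

The 6.3 kb sequence shows the dU6-3 promoter sitting between a full gypsy insulator upstream and a short gypsy insulator fragment downstream; such insulators help shield a transgene from chromosomal position effects. For fly transgenesis the plasmid has a φC31 attB site, which allows integrase-mediated insertion into a genomic attP landing site. It also has a vermilion marker (annotated as a fragment) encoding tryptophan oxygenase, so transformants can be identified by rescue of eye pigmentation in a vermilion mutant background.

In E. coli the plasmid is maintained at high copy through a ColE1/pUC-type origin and selected with ampicillin via β-lactamase. Cloning-vector remnants are also present: an f1 origin, T3 and T7 promoters, lac promoter/operator elements, and lacZα and lacI fragments. The construct is intended for generating transgenic flies that express pegRNAs for prime editing-based precise genome engineering.
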