Addgene plasmid #149545: pCFD3-NS
Purpose: (Empty Backbone) Expression of single pegRNA under control of Drosophila U6:3 promoter. NS stands for "No Scaffold". Can be used to generate transgenic flies with vermillion+ selection.
Depositing lab: Norbert Perrimon. Depositing organization: Harvard Medical School. Publication: Precise genome engineering in Drosophila using prime editing. Bosch JA, Birchak G, Perrimon N. Proc Natl Acad Sci U S A. 2021 Jan 5;118(1). pii: 2021996118. doi: 10.1073/pnas.2021996118. PubMed 33443210.
Backbone
  Vector backbone: pCFD3
  Backbone manufacturer: Fillip Port
  Modifications to backbone: pCFD3 was digested with BbsI/XbaI. A new insert (BbsI/BbsI) added by Gibson cloning a gBlock fragment.
  Vector type: Insect Expression, CRISPR
  Promoter: U6
  Selectable markers: vermillion+
Growth in bacteria
  Bacterial resistance: Ampicillin, 100 μg/mL
  Growth temperature: 37°C
  Growth strain: DH5alpha
  Copy number: High Copy
Gene/Insert
  Cloning method: Gibson Cloning
  Sequencing primers: 5′ acgttttataacttatgcccctaag; 3′ gccgagcacaattgtctagaatgc
Terms and licenses: Academic/Nonprofit Terms; Industry Terms: Not Available to Industry
How to cite: pCFD3-NS was a gift from Norbert Perrimon (Addgene plasmid # 149545 ; http://n2t.net/addgene:149545 ; RRID:Addgene_149545)
